>Addgene plasmid #51411 | EGFP-IC2-N106 | depositor partial sequence | sequence record 78364 | dynein intermediate chain IC2C AA 1-106
ATGTCGGACAAAAGTGATTTAAAAGCTGAGTTGGAACGTAAGAAGCAACGGTTGGCCCAAATCAGAGAAG
AAAAGAAGAGGAAAGAAGAGGAAAGGAAAAAAAAGGAAACTGATCAGAAGAAGGAAGCTGCTGTTTCTGT
ACAAGAAGAGTCTGATCTTGAAAAAAAAAGAAGAGAAGCTGAGGCATTGCTTCAAAGCATGGGACTAACT
ACGGACTCCCCTATTGTCCCTCCTCCTATGTCTCCATCCTCCAAGTCGGTGAGCACGCCAAGTGAAGCTG
GAAGCCAGGATTCTGGAGATGGCGCCGTGGGATCTAGACGAGGACCTATTAAACT
