>Addgene plasmid #51411 | EGFP-IC2-N106 | addgene partial sequence | sequence record 80551 | EGFP-C 5'-CATGGTCCTGCTGGAGTTCGTG-3'
GGACGAGCTGTACAAGTCCGGCCGGACTCAGATCTCAACCATGTCGGACAAAAGTGATTTAAAAGCTGAG
TTGGAACGTAAGAAGCAACGGTTGGCCCAAATCAGAGAAGAAAAGAAGAGGAAAGAAGAGGAAAGGAAAA
AAAAGGAAACTGATCAGAAGAAGGAAGCTGCTGTTTCTGTACAAGAAGAGTCTGATCTTGAAAAAAAAAG
AAGAGAAGCTGAGGCATTGCTTCAAAGCATGGGACTAACTACGGACTCCCCTATTGTCCCTCCTCCTATG
TCTCCATCCTCCAAGTCGGTGAGCACGCCAAGTGAAGCTGGAAGCCAGGATTCTGGAGATGGCGCCGTGG
GATCTAGATGAGGATCCACCGGATCTAGATAACTGATCATAATCAGCCATACCACATTTGTAGAGGTTTT
ACTTGCTTTAAAAAACCTCCCACACCTCCCCCTGAACCTGAAACATAAAATGAATGCAATTGTTGTTGTT
AACTTGTTTATTGCAGCTTATAATGGTTACAAATAAAGCAATAGCATCACAAATTTCACAAATAAAGCAT
TTTTTTCACTGCATTCTAGTTGTGGTTTGTCCAAACTCATCAATGTATCTTAACGCGTAAATTGTAAGCG
TTAATATTTTGTTAAAATTCGCGTTAAATTTTTGTTAAATCAGCTCATTTTTTAACCAATAGGCCGAAAT
CGGCAAAATCCCTTATAAATCAAAAGAATAGACCGAGATAGGGT
[37 nt withheld, positions 745-781]
AAAGAACGTGGACTCCAACGTCAAAGG
[49 nt withheld, positions 809-857]
T
[91 nt withheld, positions 859-949]
G
[54 nt withheld, positions 951-1004]
