[The description below was written by a language model from this plasmid's Addgene catalogue record.]
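Description:
EGFP-IC2-N106 is a mammalian expression plasmid built on the Clontech pEGFP-C2 backbone, with a total size of about 5.05 kb. It is maintained in E. coli as a high-copy plasmid under kanamycin selection, and the same backbone provides neomycin resistance so that transfected mammalian cells can be selected with G418. No feature table accompanies the record, so elements such as the replication origins and polyadenylation signals are not itemised here.

The payload is a 318 bp fragment of mouse Dync1i2 encoding amino acids 1–106 of the cytoplasmic dynein intermediate chain isoform IC2C. It was inserted between BglII and BamHI sites, both of which were preserved, placing it in frame downstream of the backbone's EGFP coding sequence. The CMV promoter drives strong constitutive transcription of the fusion, so cells produce the N-terminal IC2C fragment carrying EGFP at its amino terminus. This allows the fragment's expression level and localisation to be followed by fluorescence.

The stated purpose is expression of this GFP-tagged N-terminal fragment in mammalian cells, and the construct comes from work analysing the dynein–dynactin interaction in vitro and in vivo. A short tagged fragment of this kind suits experiments that ask whether the intermediate chain N-terminus is involved in that interaction, or what overexpressing it in living cells does to dynein-dependent processes. The record does not spell out specific experimental outcomes.
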