Addgene plasmid #51411: EGFP-IC2-N106
Purpose: expression of GFP-tagged N-terminal AA 1-106 of dynein intermediate chain IC2C in mammalian cells
Depositing lab: Trina Schroer. Depositing organization: Johns Hopkins University and School of Medicine. Publication: Analysis of the dynein-dynactin interaction in vitro and in vivo. King SJ, Brown CL, Maier KC, Quintyne NJ, Schroer TA. Mol Biol Cell. 2003 Dec;14(12):5089-97. Epub 2003 Oct 17. 10.1091/mbc.e03-01-0025 PubMed 14565986.
Backbone
  Vector backbone: pEGFP-C2
  Backbone manufacturer: Clontech
  Backbone size w/o insert (bp): 4731
  Total vector size (bp): 5050
  Vector type: Mammalian Expression
  Selectable markers: Neomycin (select with G418)
Growth in bacteria
  Bacterial resistance: Kanamycin, 50 μg/mL
  Growth temperature: 37°C
  Growth strain: XL10 Gold
  Copy number: High Copy
Gene/Insert
  Gene/Insert name: dynein intermediate chain IC2C (alt name: Dync1i2)
  Species: M. musculus (mouse)
  Insert size (bp): 318
  Entrez Gene: Dync1i2 (a.k.a. 3110079H08Rik, AW554389, Dnci, Dncic2)
  Promoter: CMV
  Tag / fusion protein: EGFP (N terminal on backbone)
  Cloning method: Restriction Enzyme; 5′ cloning site BglII (not destroyed); 3′ cloning site BamHI (not destroyed)
  Sequencing primers: 5′ ACCACCT GACAGATCTCAACCATGTC; 3′ TCCAAGTTTAATGGATCCTCATCTAGATCC
Terms and licenses: Academic/Nonprofit Terms; Industry Terms: Not Available to Industry
How to cite: EGFP-IC2-N106 was a gift from Trina Schroer (Addgene plasmid # 51411 ; http://n2t.net/addgene:51411 ; RRID:Addgene_51411)
